>Addgene plasmid #19785 | pLenti CMV/TO V5-LUC Puro (w549-1) | depositor full sequence | sequence record 9378 | Author sequence
CAGGTGGCACTTTTCGGGGAAATGTGCGCGGAACCCCTATTTGTTTATTTTTCTAAATACATTCAAATAT
GTATCCGCTCATGAGACAATAACCCTGATAAATGCTTCAATAATATTGAAAAAGGAAGAGTATGAGTATT
CAACATTTCCGTGTCGCCCTTATTCCCTTTTTTGCGGCATTTTGCCTTCCTGTTTTTGCTCACCCAGAAA
CGCTGGTGAAAGTAAAAGATGCTGAAGATCAGTTGGGTGCACGAGTGGGTTACATCGAACTGGATCTCAA
CAGCGGTAAGATCCTTGAGAGTTTTCGCCCCGAAGAACGTTTTCCAATGATGAGCACTTTTAAAGTTCTG
CTATGTGGCGCGGTATTATCCCGTATTGACGCCGGGCAAGAGCAACTCGGTCGCCGCATACACTATTCTC
AGAATGACTTGGTTGAGTACTCACCAGTCACAGAAAAGCATCTTACGGATGGCATGACAGTAAGAGAATT
ATGCAGTGCTGCCATAACCATGAGTGATAACACTGCGGCCAACTTACTTCTGACAACGATCGGAGGACCG
AAGGAGCTAACCGCTTTTTTGCACAACATGGGGGATCATGTAACTCGCCTTGATCGTTGGGAACCGGAGC
TGAATGAAGCCATACCAAACGACGAGCGTGACACCACGATGCCTGTAGCAATGGCAACAACGTTGCGCAA
ACTATTAACTGGCGAACTACTTACTCTAGCTTCCCGGCAACAATTAATAGACTGGATGGAGGCGGATAAA
GTTGCAGGACCACTTCTGCGCTCGGCCCTTCCGGCTGGCTGGTTTATTGCTGATAAATCTGGAGCCGGTG
AGCGTGGGTCTCGCGGTATCATTGCAGCACTGGGGCCAGATGGTAAGCCCTCCCGTATCGTAGTTATCTA
CACGACGGGGAGTCAGGCAACTATGGATGAACGAAATAGACAGATCGCTGAGATAGGTGCCTCACTGATT
AAGCATTGGTAACTGTCAGACCAAGTTTACTCATATATACTTTAGATTGATTTAAAACTTCATTTTTAAT
TTAAAAGGATCTAGGTGAAGATCCTTTTTGATAATCTCATGACCAAAATCCCTTAACGTGAGTTTTCGTT
CCACTGAGCGTCAGACCCCGTAGAAAAGATCAAAGGATCTTCTTGAGATCCTTTTTTTCTGCGCGTAATC
TGCTGCTTGCAAACAAAAAAACCACCGCTACCAGCGGTGGTTTGTTTGCCGGATCAAGAGCTACCAACTC
TTTTTCCGAAGGTAACTGGCTTCAGCAGAGCGCAGATACCAAATACTGTCCTTCTAGTGTAGCCGTAGTT
AGGCCACCACTTCAAGAACTCTGTAGCACCGCCTACATACCTCGCTCTGCTAATCCTGTTACCAGTGGCT
GCTGCCAGTGGCGATAAGTCGTGTCTTACCGGGTTGGACTCAAGACGATAGTTACCGGATAAGGCGCAGC
GGTCGGGCTGAACGGGGGGTTCGTGCACACAGCCCAGCTTGGAGCGAACGACCTACACCGAACTGAGATA
CCTACAGCGTGAGCTATGAGAAAGCGCCACGCTTCCCGAAGGGAGAAAGGCGGACAGGTATCCGGTAAGC
GGCAGGGTCGGAACAGGAGAGCGCACGAGGGAGCTTCCAGGGGGAAACGCCTGGTATCTTTATAGTCCTG
TCGGGTTTCGCCACCTCTGACTTGAGCGTCGATTTTTGTGATGCTCGTCAGGGGGGCGGAGCCTATGGAA
AAACGCCAGCAACGCGGCCTTTTTACGGTTCCTGGCCTTTTGCTGGCCTTTTGCTCACATGTTCTTTCCT
GCGTTATCCCCTGATTCTGTGGATAACCGTATTACCGCCTTTGAGTGAGCTGATACCGCTCGCCGCAGCC
GAACGACCGAGCGCAGCGAGTCAGTGAGCGAGGAAGCGGAAGAGCGCCCAATACGCAAACCGCCTCTCCC
CGCGCGTTGGCCGATTCATTAATGCAGCTGGCACGACAGGTTTCCCGACTGGAAAGCGGGCAGTGAGCGC
AACGCAATTAATGTGAGTTAGCTCACTCATTAGGCACCCCAGGCTTTACACTTTATGCTTCCGGCTCGTA
TGTTGTGTGGAATTGTGAGCGGATAACAATTTCACACAGGAAACAGCTATGACCATGATTACGCCAAGCG
CGCAATTAACCCTCACTAAAGGGAACAAAAGCTGGAGCTGCAAGCTTAATGTAGTCTTATGCAATACTCT
TGTAGTCTTGCAACATGGTAACGATGAGTTAGCAACATGCCTTACAAGGAGAGAAAAAGCACCGTGCATG
CCGATTGGTGGAAGTAAGGTGGTACGATCGTGCCTTATTAGGAAGGCAACAGACGGGTCTGACATGGATT
GGACGAACCACTGAATTGCCGCATTGCAGAGATATTGTATTTAAGTGCCTAGCTCGATACAATAAACGGG
TCTCTCTGGTTAGACCAGATCTGAGCCTGGGAGCTCTCTGGCTAACTAGGGAACCCACTGCTTAAGCCTC
AATAAAGCTTGCCTTGAGTGCTTCAAGTAGTGTGTGCCCGTCTGTTGTGTGACTCTGGTAACTAGAGATC
CCTCAGACCCTTTTAGTCAGTGTGGAAAATCTCTAGCAGTGGCGCCCGAACAGGGACCTGAAAGCGAAAG
GGAAACCAGAGCTCTCTCGACGCAGGACTCGGCTTGCTGAAGCGCGCACGGCAAGAGGCGAGGGGCGGCG
ACTGGTGAGTACGCCAAAAATTTTGACTAGCGGAGGCTAGAAGGAGAGAGATGGGTGCGAGAGCGTCAGT
ATTAAGCGGGGGAGAATTAGATCGCGATGGGAAAAAATTCGGTTAAGGCCAGGGGGAAAGAAAAAATATA
AATTAAAACATATAGTATGGGCAAGCAGGGAGCTAGAACGATTCGCAGTTAATCCTGGCCTGTTAGAAAC
ATCAGAAGGCTGTAGACAAATACTGGGACAGCTACAACCATCCCTTCAGACAGGATCAGAAGAACTTAGA
TCATTATATAATACAGTAGCAACCCTCTATTGTGTGCATCAAAGGATAGAGATAAAAGACACCAAGGAAG
CTTTAGACAAGATAGAGGAAGAGCAAAACAAAAGTAAGACCACCGCACAGCAAGCGGCCGCTGATCTTCA
GACCTGGAGGAGGAGATATGAGGGACAATTGGAGAAGTGAATTATATAAATATAAAGTAGTAAAAATTGA
ACCATTAGGAGTAGCACCCACCAAGGCAAAGAGAAGAGTGGTGCAGAGAGAAAAAAGAGCAGTGGGAATA
GGAGCTTTGTTCCTTGGGTTCTTGGGAGCAGCAGGAAGCACTATGGGCGCAGCCTCAATGACGCTGACGG
TACAGGCCAGACAATTATTGTCTGGTATAGTGCAGCAGCAGAACAATTTGCTGAGGGCTATTGAGGCGCA
ACAGCATCTGTTGCAACTCACAGTCTGGGGCATCAAGCAGCTCCAGGCAAGAATCCTGGCTGTGGAAAGA
TACCTAAAGGATCAACAGCTCCTGGGGATTTGGGGTTGCTCTGGAAAACTCATTTGCACCACTGCTGTGC
CTTGGAATGCTAGTTGGAGTAATAAATCTCTGGAACAGATTGGAATCACACGACCTGGATGGAGTGGGAC
AGAGAAATTAACAATTACACAAGCTTAATACACTCCTTAATTGAAGAATCGCAAAACCAGCAAGAAAAGA
ATGAACAAGAATTATTGGAATTAGATAAATGGGCAAGTTTGTGGAATTGGTTTAACATAACAAATTGGCT
GTGGTATATAAAATTATTCATAATGATAGTAGGAGGCTTGGTAGGTTTAAGAATAGTTTTTGCTGTACTT
TCTATAGTGAATAGAGTTAGGCAGGGATATTCACCATTATCGTTTCAGACCCACCTCCCAACCCCGAGGG
GACCCGACAGGCCCGAAGGAATAGAAGAAGAAGGTGGAGAGAGAGACAGAGACAGATCCATTCGATTAGT
GAACGGATCTCGACGGTTAACTTTTAAAAGAAAAGGGGGGATTGGGGGGTACAGTGCAGGGGAAAGAATA
GTAGACATAATAGCAACAGACATACAAACTAAAGAATTACAAAAACAAATTACAAAAATTCAAAATTTTA
TCGATAAGCTTGGGAGTTCCGCGTTACATAACTTACGGTAAATGGCCCGCCTGGCTGACCGCCCAACGAC
CCCCGCCCATTGACGTCAATAATGACGTATGTTCCCATAGTAACGCCAATAGGGACTTTCCATTGACGTC
AATGGGTGGAGTATTTACGGTAAACTGCCCACTTGGCAGTACATCAAGTGTATCATATGCCAAGTACGCC
CCCTATTGACGTCAATGACGGTAAATGGCCCGCCTGGCATTATGCCCAGTACATGACCTTATGGGACTTT
CCTACTTGGCAGTACATCTACGTATTAGTCATCGCTATTACCATGGTGATGCGGTTTTGGCAGTACATCA
ATGGGCGTGGATAGCGGTTTGACTCACGGGGATTTCCAAGTCTCCACCCCATTGACGTCAATGGGAGTTT
GTTTTGGCACCAAAATCAACGGGACTTTCCAAAATGTCGTAACAACTCCGCCCCATTGACGCAAATGGGC
GGTAGGCGTGTACGGTGGGAGGTCTATATAAGCAGAGCTCTCCCTATCAGTGATAGAGATCTCCCTATCA
GTGATAGAGATCGTCGACTAGTCCAGTGTGGTGGAATTCTGCAGATATCAACAAGTTTGTACAAAAAAGC
AGGCTCCACCATGGAAGGTAAGCCTATCCCTAACCCTCTCCTCGGTCTCGATTCTACGGGATCCATGGGA
ACCAATTCAGTCCCTAGGCTTTTGCAAAAAGCTTGGCATTCCGGTACTGTTGGTAAAGCCACCATGGAAG
ACGCCAAAAACATAAAGAAAGGCCCGGCGCCATTCTATCCGCTGGAAGATGGAACCGCTGGAGAGCAACT
GCATAAGGCTATGAAGAGATACGCCCTGGTTCCTGGAACAATTGCTTTTACAGATGCACATATCGAGGTG
GACATCACTTACGCTGAGTACTTCGAAATGTCCGTTCGGTTGGCAGAAGCTATGAAACGATATGGGCTGA
ATACAAATCACAGAATCGTCGTATGCAGTGAAAACTCTCTTCAATTCTTTATGCCGGTGTTGGGCGCGTT
ATTTATCGGAGTTGCAGTTGCGCCCGCGAACGACATTTATAATGAACGTGAATTGCTCAACAGTATGGGC
ATTTCGCAGCCTACCGTGGTGTTCGTTTCCAAAAAGGGGTTGCAAAAAATTTTGAACGTGCAAAAAAAGC
TCCCAATCATCCAAAAAATTATTATCATGGATTCTAAAACGGATTACCAGGGATTTCAGTCGATGTACAC
GTTCGTCACATCTCATCTACCTCCCGGTTTTAATGAATACGATTTTGTGCCAGAGTCCTTCGATAGGGAC
AAGACAATTGCACTGATCATGAACTCCTCTGGATCTACTGGTCTGCCTAAAGGTGTCGCTCTGCCTCATA
GAACTGCCTGCGTGAGATTCTCGCATGCCAGAGATCCTATTTTTGGCAATCAAATCATTCCGGATACTGC
GATTTTAAGTGTTGTTCCATTCCATCACGGTTTTGGAATGTTTACTACACTCGGATATTTGATATGTGGA
TTTCGAGTCGTCTTAATGTATAGATTTGAAGAAGAGCTGTTTCTGAGGAGCCTTCAGGATTACAAGATTC
AAAGTGCGCTGCTGGTGCCAACCCTATTCTCCTTCTTCGCCAAAAGCACTCTGATTGACAAATACGATTT
ATCTAATTTACACGAAATTGCTTCTGGTGGCGCTCCCCTCTCTAAGGAAGTCGGGGAAGCGGTTGCCAAG
AGGTTCCATCTGCCAGGTATCAGGCAAGGATATGGGCTCACTGAGACTACATCAGCTATTCTGATTACAC
CCGAGGGGGATGATAAACCGGGCGCGGTCGGTAAAGTTGTTCCATTTTTTGAAGCGAAGGTTGTGGATCT
GGATACCGGGAAAACGCTGGGCGTTAATCAAAGAGGCGAACTGTGTGTGAGAGGTCCTATGATTATGTCC
GGTTATGTAAACAATCCGGAAGCGACCAACGCCTTGATTGACAAGGATGGATGGCTACATTCTGGAGACA
TAGCTTACTGGGACGAAGACGAACACTTCTTCATCGTTGACCGCCTGAAGTCTCTGATTAAGTACAAAGG
CTATCAGGTGGCTCCCGCTGAATTGGAATCCATCTTGCTCCAACACCCCAACATCTTCGACGCAGGTGTC
GCAGGTCTTCCCGACGATGACGCCGGTGAACTTCCCGCCGCCGTTGTTGTTTTGGAGCACGGAAAGACGA
TGACGGAAAAAGAGATCGTGGATTACGTCGCCAGTCAAGTAACAACCGCGAAAAAGTTGCGCGGAGGAGT
TGTGTTTGTGGACGAAGTACCGAAAGGTCTTACCGGAAAACTCGACGCAAGAAAAATCAGAGAGATCCTC
ATAAAGGCCAAGAAGGGCGGAAAGATCGCCGTGTAATTCTAGACCCAGCTTTCTTGTACAAAGTGGTTGA
TATCCAGCACAGTGGCGGCCGCTCGACAATCAACCTCTGGATTACAAAATTTGTGAAAGATTGACTGGTA
TTCTTAACTATGTTGCTCCTTTTACGCTATGTGGATACGCTGCTTTAATGCCTTTGTATCATGCTATTGC
TTCCCGTATGGCTTTCATTTTCTCCTCCTTGTATAAATCCTGGTTGCTGTCTCTTTATGAGGAGTTGTGG
CCCGTTGTCAGGCAACGTGGCGTGGTGTGCACTGTGTTTGCTGACGCAACCCCCACTGGTTGGGGCATTG
CCACCACCTGTCAGCTCCTTTCCGGGACTTTCGCTTTCCCCCTCCCTATTGCCACGGCGGAACTCATCGC
CGCCTGCCTTGCCCGCTGCTGGACAGGGGCTCGGCTGTTGGGCACTGACAATTCCGTGGTGTTGTCGGGG
AAGCTGACGTCCTTTCCATGGCTGCTCGCCTGTGTTGCCACCTGGATTCTGCGCGGGACGTCCTTCTGCT
ACGTCCCTTCGGCCCTCAATCCAGCGGACCTTCCTTCCCGCGGCCTGCTGCCGGCTCTGCGGCCTCTTCC
GCGTCTTCGCCTTCGCCCTCAGACGAGTCGGATCTCCCTTTGGGCCGCCTCCCCGCCTGGAATTCTACCG
GGTAGGGGAGGCGCTTTTCCCAAGGCAGTCTGGAGCATGCGCTTTAGCAGCCCCGCTGGGCACTTGGCGC
TACACAAGTGGCCTCTGGCCTCGCACACATTCCACATCCACCGGTAGGCGCCAACCGGCTCCGTTCTTTG
GTGGCCCCTTCGCGCCACCTTCTACTCCTCCCCTAGTCAGGAAGTTCCCCCCCGCCCCGCAGCTCGCGTC
GTGCAGGACGTGACAAATGGAAGTAGCACGTCTCACTAGTCTCGTGCAGATGGACAGCACCGCTGAGCAA
TGGAAGCGGGTAGGCCTTTGGGGCAGCGGCCAATAGCAGCTTTGCTCCTTCGCTTTCTGGGCTCAGAGGC
TGGGAAGGGGTGGGTCCGGGGGCGGGCTCAGGGGCGGGCTCAGGGGCGGGGCGGGCGCCCGAAGGTCCTC
CGGAGGCCCGGCATTCTGCACGCTTCAAAAGCGCACGTCTGCCGCGCTGTTCTCCTCTTCCTCATCTCCG
GGCCTTTCGACCTGCAGCCCAAGCTTACCATGACCGAGTACAAGCCCACGGTGCGCCTCGCCACCCGCGA
CGACGTCCCCAGGGCCGTACGCACCCTCGCCGCCGCGTTCGCCGACTACCCCGCCACGCGCCACACCGTC
GATCCGGACCGCCACATCGAGCGGGTCACCGAGCTGCAAGAACTCTTCCTCACGCGCGTCGGGCTCGACA
TCGGCAAGGTGTGGGTCGCGGACGACGGCGCCGCGGTGGCGGTCTGGACCACGCCGGAGAGCGTCGAAGC
GGGGGCGGTGTTCGCCGAGATCGGCCCGCGCATGGCCGAGTTGAGCGGTTCCCGGCTGGCCGCGCAGCAA
CAGATGGAAGGCCTCCTGGCGCCGCACCGGCCCAAGGAGCCCGCGTGGTTCCTGGCCACCGTCGGCGTCT
CGCCCGACCACCAGGGCAAGGGTCTGGGCAGCGCCGTCGTGCTCCCCGGAGTGGAGGCGGCCGAGCGCGC
CGGGGTGCCCGCCTTCCTGGAGACCTCCGCGCCCCGCAACCTCCCCTTCTACGAGCGGCTCGGCTTCACC
GTCACCGCCGACGTCGAGGTGCCCGAAGGACCGCGCACCTGGTGCATGACCCGCAAGCCCGGTGCCTGAC
GCCCGCCCCACGACCCGCAGCGCCCGACCGAAAGGAGCGCACGACCCCATGCATCTCGAGGGCCCGGTAC
CTTTAAGACCAATGACTTACAAGGCAGCTGTAGATCTTAGCCACTTTTTAAAAGAAAAGGGGGGACTGGA
AGGGCTAGCTCACTCCCAACGAAGACAAGATCTGCTTTTTGCTTGTACTGGGTCTCTCTGGTTAGACCAG
ATCTGAGCCTGGGAGCTCTCTGGCTGCCTAGGGAACCCACTGCTTAAGCCTCAATAAAGCTTGCCTTGAG
TGCTTCAAGTAGTGTGTGCCCGTCTGTTGTGTGACTCTGGTAACTAGAGATCCCTCAGACCCTTTTAGTC
AGTGTGGAAAATCTCTAGCAGTAGTAGTTCATGTCATCTTATTATTCAGTATTTATAACTTGCAAAGAAA
TGAATATCAGAGAGTGAGAGGAACTTGTTTATTGCAGCTTATAATGGTTACAAATAAAGCAATAGCATCA
CAAATTTCACAAATAAAGCATTTTTTTCACTGCATTCTAGTTGTGGTTTGTCCAAACTCATCAATGTATC
TTATCATGTCTGGCTCTAGCTATCCCGCCCCTAACTCCGCCCAGTTCCGCCCATTCTCCGCCCCATGGCT
GACTAATTTTTTTTATTTATGCAGAGGCCGAGGCCGCCTCGGCCTCTGAGCTATTCCAGAAGTAGTGAGG
AGGCTTTTTTGGAGGCCTAGGCTTTTGCGTCGAGACGTACCCAATTCGCCCTATAGTGAGTCGTATTACG
CGCGCTCACTGGCCGTCGTTTTACAACGTCGTGACTGGGAAAACCCTGGCGTTACCCAACTTAATCGCCT
TGCAGCACATCCCCCTTTCGCCAGCTGGCGTAATAGCGAAGAGGCCCGCACCGATCGCCCTTCCCAACAG
TTGCGCAGCCTGAATGGCGAATGGCGCG
[124 nt withheld, positions 9269-9392]
C
[91 nt withheld, positions 9394-9484]
A
[49 nt withheld, positions 9486-9534]
CCTTTGACGTTGGAGTCCACGTTCTTT
[37 nt withheld, positions 9562-9598]
ACCCTATCTCGGTCTATTCTTTTGATTTATAAGGGATTTTGCCGATTTCGGCCTATTGGTTAAAAAATGA
GCTGATTTAACAAAAATTTAACGCGAATTTTAACAAAATATTAACGTTTACAATTTCC
Features (pLannotate 1.2.2; 34 found; start..end, strand, type, name):
     27..131     +  promoter       AmpR promoter: bla
    132..992     +  CDS            AmpR: β-lactamase; bla; confers resistance to ampicillin, carbenicillin, and related antibiotics
   1163..1751    +  rep_origin     ori: high-copy-number ColE1/pMB1/pBR322/pUC origin of replication
   1934..2026    +  CDS            lacI (fragment): lac repressor; lacI; The lac repressor binds to the lac operator to inhibit transcription in E. coli. This inhibition can be relieved by adding lactose or isopropyl-β-D-thiogalactopyranoside (IPTG).
   2039..2060    +  protein_bind   CAP binding site: CAP binding activates transcription in the presence of cAMP. E. coli catabolite activator protein
   2075..2105    +  promoter       lac promoter: promoter for the E. coli lac operon
   2113..2129    +  protein_bind   lac operator: The lac repressor binds to the lac operator to inhibit transcription in E. coli. This inhibition can be relieved by adding lactose or isopropyl-β-D-thiogalactopyranoside (IPTG). lac repressor encoded by lacI
   2174..2192    +  promoter       T3 promoter: promoter for bacteriophage T3 RNA polymerase
   2220..2441    +  promoter       RSV promoter: Rous sarcoma virus enhancer/promoter
   2448..2628    +  LTR            5' LTR (truncated): truncated 5' long terminal repeat (LTR) from HIV-1
   2672..2797    +  misc_feature   HIV-1 Ψ: packaging signal of human immunodeficiency virus type 1
   2781..3144    +  CDS            HIV-1 gag (fragment): gag protein from human immunodeficiency virus 1; gag
   3239..3575    +  ncRNA          RRE: Accession: RF00036 - HIV Rev response element
   3611..4000    +  CDS            env (fragment): ENV_HV1H2 - Experimental evidence at protein level: Swiss-Prot protein existence level 1. [Transmembrane protein gp41]: Acts as a class I viral fusion protein. Under the current model, the protein has at least 3 conformational states: pre-fusion native state, pre-hairpin intermediate state, and post-fusion hairpin state. During fusion of viral and target intracellular membranes, the coiled coil regions (heptad repeats) assume a trimer-of-hairpins structure, positioning the fusion peptide in close proximity to the C-terminal region of the ectodomain. The formation of this structure appears to d
   4012..4129    +  misc_feature   cPPT/CTS: central polypurine tract and central termination sequence of HIV-1
   4152..4455    +  enhancer       CMV enhancer: human cytomegalovirus immediate early enhancer
   4456..4659    +  promoter       CMV promoter: human cytomegalovirus (CMV) immediate early promoter
   4661..4680    +  promoter       PLtetO-1 promoter (fragment): modified phage lambda PL promoter with tet operator sites (Lutz and Bujard, 1997)
   4682..4701    +  promoter       PLtetO-1 promoter (fragment): modified phage lambda PL promoter with tet operator sites (Lutz and Bujard, 1997)
   4741..4765    +  protein_bind   attB1: mutant version of attB; recombination site for the Gateway® BP reaction BP Clonase™
   4777..4818    +  CDS            V5 tag: epitope tag from simian virus 5
   4843..4863    +  promoter       SRα promoter (fragment): hybrid promoter consisting of the SV40 early promoter plus part of the long terminal repeat of human T-lymphotrophic virus 1
   4894..6546    +  CDS            luciferase: firefly luciferase; luc+; enhanced luc+ version of the luciferase gene
   6553..6577    -  protein_bind   attB2: mutant version of attB; recombination site for the Gateway® BP reaction BP Clonase™
   6608..7196    +  misc_feature   WPRE: woodchuck hepatitis virus posttranscriptional regulatory element
   7210..7709    +  promoter       PGK promoter: mouse phosphoglycerate kinase 1 promoter
   7730..8329    +  CDS            PuroR: puromycin N-acetyltransferase; pac from Streptomyces alboniger; confers resistance to puromycin
   8397..8465    +  CDS            nef (fragment): NEF_HV1Z2 - Experimental evidence at protein level: Swiss-Prot protein existence level 1. Extracellular Nef protein targets CD4(+) T-lymphocytes for apoptosis by interacting with CXCR4 surface receptors. From Human immunodeficiency virus type 1 group M subtype D (isolate Z2/CDC-Z34) (HIV-1).
   8467..8700    +  LTR            3' LTR (ΔU3): self-inactivating 3' long terminal repeat (LTR) from HIV-1
   8772..8893    +  polyA_signal   SV40 poly(A) signal: SV40 polyadenylation signal
   8912..9047    +  rep_origin     SV40 ori: SV40 origin of replication
   9080..9098    -  promoter       T7 promoter: promoter for bacteriophage T7 RNA polymerase
   9106..9261    +  CDS            lacZα (fragment): LacZα fragment of β-galactosidase; lacZ fragment
   9269..9724    +  rep_origin     f1 ori (sequence partly withheld): f1 bacteriophage origin of replication; arrow indicates direction of (+) strand synthesis
