[The description below was written by a language model from this plasmid's Addgene catalogue record and pLannotate feature annotations shown in this document.]
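Description:
pLenti CMV/TO V5-LUC Puro (w549-1) is a third-generation, self-inactivating lentiviral transfer plasmid for expressing V5-tagged firefly luciferase in mammalian cells. It is built on the p156RRL-sinPPT-CMV-GFP-PRE backbone and totals about 9.7 kb. In bacteria it is maintained through a high-copy ColE1/pUC-type origin with ampicillin resistance (bla), and an f1 origin is also present. The viral portion has the usual third-generation layout. An RSV promoter replaces the U3 region of a truncated HIV-1 5' LTR, making genomic RNA transcription Tat-independent. This is followed by the Ψ packaging signal with a short gag fragment, the Rev response element, an env fragment, and the cPPT/CTS element that aids nuclear import. A ΔU3 3' LTR inactivates the LTR promoter after integration, and an SV40 polyadenylation signal and SV40 origin lie downstream.

The payload is driven by the CMV immediate-early enhancer/promoter followed by two tet operator sites, which is the "CMV/TO" arrangement. Such a promoter is constitutively active in ordinary cells, but it can be repressed by Tet repressor and induced with tetracycline or doxycycline in cells that express TetR. Downstream, flanked by attB1 and attB2 Gateway recombination scars, an N-terminal V5 epitope tag precedes the firefly luciferase coding sequence (luc+, derived from pGL3 control), which was inserted between NcoI and XbaI sites. A WPRE follows to enhance transcript stability and expression. A separate mouse PGK promoter drives puromycin N-acetyltransferase for selecting transduced cells. The construct is one of a modular series of viral vectors for protein expression, and its luciferase and V5 tag allow expression to be measured by luminescence or detected with anti-V5 antibodies.
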