Addgene plasmid #19785: pLenti CMV/TO V5-LUC Puro (w549-1)
Purpose: 3rd gen lentiviral V5-Luciferase expression vector, CMV/TO promoter, Puro
Depositing lab: Eric Campeau & Paul Kaufman. Depositing organization: University of Massachusetts, Worcester. Publication: A versatile viral system for expression and depletion of proteins in mammalian cells. Campeau E, Ruhl VE, Rodier F, Smith CL, Rahmberg BL, Fuss JO, Campisi J, Yaswen P, Cooper PK, Kaufman PD.. PLoS One. 2009 Aug 6;4(8):e6529. 10.1371/journal.pone.0006529 PubMed 19657394.
Backbone
  Vector backbone: p156RRL-sinPPT-CMV-GFP-PRE/Nhe I
  Backbone size w/o insert (bp): 8072
  Vector type: Mammalian Expression, Lentiviral
  Selectable markers: Puromycin
Growth in bacteria
  Bacterial resistance: Ampicillin, 100 μg/mL
  Growth temperature: 37°C
  Growth strain: Stbl3
  Growth instructions: Stbl3, 37oC
  Copy number: High Copy
Gene/Insert
  Gene/Insert name: Firefly Luciferase
  Insert size (bp): 1654
  Tag / fusion protein: V5 (N terminal on backbone)
  Cloning method: Restriction Enzyme; 5′ cloning site Nco I (not destroyed); 3′ cloning site Xba I (not destroyed)
  Sequencing primers: 5′ CMVforw; 3′ N/A
Resource information
  A portion of this plasmid was derived from a plasmid made by: Firefly Luciferase derived from the pGL3 control plasmid (Stratagene)
Terms and licenses: Academic/Nonprofit Terms; Industry Terms: Not Available to Industry
How to cite: pLenti CMV/TO V5-LUC Puro (w549-1) was a gift from Eric Campeau & Paul Kaufman (Addgene plasmid # 19785 ; http://n2t.net/addgene:19785 ; RRID:Addgene_19785)
