>Addgene plasmid #19785 | pLenti CMV/TO V5-LUC Puro (w549-1) | addgene partial sequence | sequence record 25967 | 19785 with CMV-F
GAGCTCTCCCTATCAGTGATAGAGATCTCCCTATCAGTGATAGAGATCGTCGACTAGTCCAGTGTGGTGG
AATTCTGCAGATATCAACAAGTTTGTACAAAAAAGCAGGCTCCACCATGGAAGGTAAGCCTATCCCTAAC
CCTCTCCTCGGTCTCGATTCTACGGGATCCATGGGAACCAATTCAGTCCCTAGGCTTTTGCAAAAAGCTT
GGCATTCCGGTACTGTTGGTAAAGCCACCATGGAAGACGCCAAAAACATAAAGAAAGGCCCGGCGCCATT
CTATCCGCTGGAAGATGGAACCGCTGGAGAGCAACTGCATAAGGCTATGAAGAGATACGCCCTGGTTCCT
GGAACAATTGCTTTTACAGATGCACATATCGAGGTGGACATCACTTACGCTGAGTACTTCGAAATGTCCG
TTCGGTTGGCAGAAGCTATGAAACGATATGGGCTGAATACAAATCACAGAATCGTCGTATGCAGTGAAAA
CTCTCTTCAATTCTTTATGCCGGTGTTGGGCGCGTTATTTATCGGAGTTGCAGTTGCGCCCGCGAACGAC
ATTTATAATGAACGTGAATTGCTCAACAGTATGGGCATTTCGCAGCCTACCGTGGTGTTCGTTTCCAAAA
AGGGGTTGCAAAAAATTTTGAACGTGCAAAAAAAGCTCCCAATCATCCAAAAAATTATTATCATGGATTC
TAAAACGGATTACCAGGGATTTCAGTCGATGTACACGTTCGTCACATCTCATCTACCTCCCGGTTTT
